Addgene plasmid #146479: pAc5.1B-DmPABPC1-RRM1-RRM2-V5His6_H
Purpose: Insect Expression of DmPABPC1-RRM1-RRM2
Depositing lab: Elisa Izaurralde. Depositing organization: Max Planck Institute for Developmental Biology. Publication: The silencing domain of GW182 interacts with PABPC1 to promote translational repression and degradation of microRNA targets and is required for target release. Zekri L, Huntzinger E, Heimstadt S, Izaurralde E. Mol Cell Biol. 2009 Dec;29(23):6220-31. doi: 10.1128/MCB.01081-09. Epub 2009 Sep 21. PubMed 19797087.
Backbone
  Vector backbone: Unknown
  Vector type: Insect Expression
Growth in bacteria
  Bacterial resistance: Ampicillin, 100 μg/mL
  Growth temperature: 37°C
  Growth strain: DH5alpha
  Copy number: Low Copy
Gene/Insert
  Gene/Insert name: DmPABPC1-RRM1-RRM2
  Species: D. melanogaster (fly)
  Entrez Gene: pAbp (a.k.a. Dmel_CG5119, BABP, BcDNA:LD24412, CG16803, CG5119, Dmel\CG5119, PABP, PABP55B, PABPC1, PAbp, Pabp, anon-EST:Posey247, anon-EST:Posey249, anon-EST:fe2E5, dPABP, duo, l(2)SH1908, l(2)SH2 1908, l(2)k10109, pAB, pABP, pABp, pabp)
  Cloning method: Unknown
Terms and licenses: Academic/Nonprofit Terms; Industry Terms: Not Available to Industry
Depositor comments: Plasmids from this collection were made available to the research community and donated after the lab closed. Please note that the sequence provided by the depositing laboratory may be theoretical/predicted or based on Sanger sequencing results. There may be discrepancies between sequencing results obtained by Addgene and the depositor sequence. If an Addgene verified sequence is not available, please contact before placing your order to request that our lab fully sequence the plasmid.
How to cite: pAc5.1B-DmPABPC1-RRM1-RRM2-V5His6_H was a gift from Elisa Izaurralde (Addgene plasmid # 146479 ; http://n2t.net/addgene:146479 ; RRID:Addgene_146479)
