[The description below was written by a language model from this plasmid's Addgene catalogue record and pLannotate feature annotations shown in this document.]
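Description:
pAc5.1B-DmPABPC1-RRM1-RRM2-V5His6_H is a 5.8 kb insect expression plasmid for producing a truncated form of the Drosophila melanogaster cytoplasmic poly(A)-binding protein (pAbp/PABPC1) limited to its first two RNA recognition motifs. The catalogue lists the backbone as unknown, although the name and feature layout are consistent with a pAc5.1-type vector. In bacteria it is maintained through a ColE1/pUC-family origin and selected with ampicillin via the β-lactamase gene and its bla promoter. The record lists it as low copy, even though the origin is annotated as a high-copy type. No selectable marker for insect cells is annotated, so the plasmid appears suited to transient transfection or co-selection with a separate marker.

Expression is driven by the roughly 2.5 kb Drosophila actin 5C promoter, a strong constitutive promoter commonly used in fly cell lines. Immediately downstream lies an open reading frame of about 500 nt. The automated annotation labels it as a fragment of a human PABPC1-like protein, which most likely reflects homology among conserved RRM domains, since the catalogue gives the insert as the fly gene. The coding region is followed by a V5 epitope tag. The construct name also indicates a hexahistidine tag, which is not separately annotated. An SV40 polyadenylation signal follows, and the short SV40 large T antigen and tetracycline resistance fragments appear to be non-functional backbone remnants.

The tagged RRM1-RRM2 fragment can be detected or pulled down through V5 or His6. The associated publication concerns the interaction between the GW182 silencing domain and PABPC1 in microRNA-mediated repression, so a likely use is domain mapping of that interaction in Drosophila cells. The depositor sequence may be theoretical rather than fully verified.
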