Features (pLannotate 1.2.2; 9 found; start..end, strand, type, name):
     56..2568    +  promoter       Ac5 promoter: Drosophila melanogaster actin 5C promoter
   2595..3089    +  CDS            PABPC1L2A (fragment): PAP1M_HUMAN - Also known as PABPC1L2, RBM32A. Experimental evidence at transcript level: Swiss-Prot protein existence level 2. From Homo sapiens (Human).
   3126..3167    +  CDS            V5 tag: epitope tag from simian virus 5
   3267..3401    -  polyA_signal   SV40 poly(A) signal: SV40 polyadenylation signal
   3424..3508    -  CDS            large T antigen (fragment): large T antigen from SV40 (simian virus 40)
   3509..3979    +  CDS            TcR (fragment): tetracycline efflux protein; tet; confers resistance to tetracycline
   4023..4611    -  rep_origin     ori: high-copy-number ColE1/pMB1/pBR322/pUC origin of replication
   4782..5642    -  CDS            AmpR: β-lactamase; bla; confers resistance to ampicillin, carbenicillin, and related antibiotics
   5643..5747    -  promoter       AmpR promoter: bla
>Addgene plasmid #146479 | pAc5.1B-DmPABPC1-RRM1-RRM2-V5His6_H | depositor full sequence | sequence record 288924 | Full Sequence
CTTCAAGGAATTAATTCTATATTCTAAAAACACAAATGATACTTCTAAAAAAAATCATGAATGGCATCAA
CTCTGAATCAAATCTTTGCAGATGCACCTACTTCTCATTTCCACTGTCACATCATTTTTCCAGATCTCGC
TGCCTGTTATGTGGCCCACAAACCAAGACACGTTTTATGGCCATTAAAGCTGGCTGATCGTCGCCAAACA
CCAAATACATATCAATATGTACATTCGAGAAAGAAGCGATCAAAGAAGCGTCTTCGGGCGAGTAGGAGAA
TGCGGAGGAGAAGGAGAACGAGCTGATCTAGTATCTCTCCACAATCCAATGCCAACTGACCAACTGGCCA
TATTCGGAGCAATTTGAAGCCAATTTCCATCGCCTGGCGATCGCTCCATTCTTGGCTATATGTTTTTCAC
CGTTCCCGGGGCCATTTTCAAAGACTCGTCGGTAAGATAAGATTGTGTCACTCGCTGTCTCTCTTCATTT
GTCGAAGAATGCTGAGGAATTTCGCGATGACGTCGGCGAGTATTTTGAAGAATGAGAATAATTTGTATTT
ATACGAAAATCAGTTAGTGGAATTTTCTACAAAAACATGTTATCTATAGATAATTTTGTTGCAAAATATG
TTGACTATGACAAAGATTGTATGTATATACCTTTAATGTATTCTCATTTTCTTATGTATTTATAATGGCA
ATGATGATACTGATGATATTTTAAGATGATGCCAGACCACAGGCTGATTTCTGCGTCTTTTGCCGAACGC
AGTGCATGTGCGGTTGTTGTTTTTTGGAATAGTTTCAATTTTCGGACTGTCCGCTTTGATTTCAGTTTCT
TGGCTTATTCAAAAAGCAAAGTAAAGCCAAAAAAGCGAGATGGCAATACCAAATGCGGCAAAACGGTAGT
GGAAGGAAAGGGGTGCGGGGCAGCGGAAGGAAGGGTGGGGCGGGGCGTGGCGGGGTCTGTGGCTGGGCGC
GACGTCACCGACGTTGGAGCCACTCCTTTGACCATGTGTGCGTGTGTGTATTATTCGTGTCTCGCCACTC
GCCGGTTGTTTTTTTCTTTTTATCTCGCTCTCTCTAGCGCCATCTCGTACGCATGCTCAACGCACCGCAT
GTTGCCGTGTCCTTTATGCGTCATTTTGGCTCGAAATAGGCAATTATTTAAACAAAGATTAGTCAACGAA
AACGCTAAAATAAATAAGTCTACAATATGGTTACTTATTGCCATGTGTGTGCAGCCAACGATAGCAACAA
AAGCAACAACACAGTGGCTTTCCCTCTTTCACTTTTTGTTTGCAAGCGCGTGCGAGCAAGACGGCACGAC
CGGCAAACGCAATTACGCTGACAAAGAGCAGACGAAGTTTTGGCCGAAAAACATCAAGGCGCCTGATACG
AATGCATTTGCAATAACAATTGCGATATTTAATATTGTTTATGAAGCTGTTTGACTTCAAAACACACAAA
AAAAAAAATAAAACAAATTATTTGAAAGAGAATTAGGAATCGGACAGCTTATCGTTACGGGCTAACAGCA
CACCGAGACGAAATAGCTTACCTGACGTCACAGCCTCTGGAAGAACTGCCGCCAAGCAGAGAGAGAGAGA
AAAAGAGGGAGAGCAGCTTAGACCGCATGTGCTTGTGTGTGAGGCGTCTCTCTCTTCGTCTCCTGTTTGC
GCAAACGCATAGACTGCACTGAGAAAATCGATTACCTATTTTTTATGAATGAATATTTGCACTATTACTA
TTCAAAACTATTAAGATAGCAATCACATTCAATAGCCAAATACTATACCACCTGAGCGATGCAACGAAAT
GATCAATTTGAGCAAAAATGCTGCATATTTAGGACGGCATCATTATAGAAATGCTTCTTGCTGTGTACTT
TTCTCTCGTCTGGCAGCTGTTTCGCCGTTATTGTTAAAACCGGCTTAAGTTAGGTGTGTTTTCTACGACT
AGTGATGCCCCTACTAGAAGATGTGTGTTGCACAAATGTCCCTGAATAACCAATTTGAAGTGCAGATAGC
AGTAAACGTAAGCTAATATGAATATTATTTAACTGTAATGTTTTAATATCGCTGGACATTACTAATAAAC
CCACTATAAACACATGTACATATGTATGTTTTGGCATACAATGAGTAGTTGGGGAAAAAATGTGTAAAAG
CACCGTGACCATCACAGCATAAAGATAACCAGCTGAAGTATCGAATATGAGTAACCCCCAAATTGAATCA
CATGCCGCAACTGATAGGACCCATGGAAGTACACTCTTCATGGCGATATACAAGACACACACAAGCACGA
ACACCCAGTTGCGGAGGAAATTCTCCGTAAATGAAAACCCAATCGGCGAACAATTCATACCCATATATGG
TAAAAGTTTTGAACGCGACTTGAGAGCGGAGAGCATTGCGGCTGATAAGGTTTTAGCGCTAAGCGGGCTT
TATAAAACGGGCTGCGGGACCAGTTTTCATATCACTACCGTTTGAGTTCTTGTGCTGTGTGGATACTCCT
CCCGACACAAAGCCGCTCCATCAGCCAGCAGTCGTCTAATCCAGAGACCCCGGATCGGGGTACCCAACAG
CTTGATGGCTTCTCTATACGTCGGTGATCTCCCACAGGACGTCAACGAATCGGGACTTTTTGACAAGTTC
TCGTCTGCTAGTCCAGTGCTGTCCATTCGTGTCTGCCGCGATGTGATTACCCGTCGCTCGTTGGGCTATG
CCTACGTCAACTTCCAGCAGCCAGCCGATGCTGAGCGTGCTTTGGACACCATGAACTTTGACCTGGTTCG
CAACAAGCCCATTCGCATTATGTGGTCTCAGCGTGATCCGTCTCTTCGTCGCTCCGGTGTGGGCAACGTG
TTCATCAAGAACTTAGATAGGGCCATCGACAACAAGGCAATCTACGACACTTTCTCCGCCTTCGGCAACA
TTTTAAGCTGCAAGGTAGCCACCGATGAAAAGGGCAACTCAAAGGGCTATGGATTCGTCCACTTCGAGAC
CGAGGAGGCCGCAAACACGTCCATCGACAAAGTCAATGGCATGTTGCTTAACGGCAAGAAGGTCTACGTG
GGTAAGTTCATCCCGCGCTCGAGTCTAGAGGGCCCGCGGTTCGAAGGTAAGCCTATCCCTAACCCTCTCC
TCGGTCTCGATTCTACGCGTACCGGTCATCATCACCATCACCATTGAGTTTAAACCCGCTGATCAGCCTC
GACTGTGCCTTCTAAGGCCTGAGCTCGCTGATCAGCCTCGATCGAGGATCCAGACATGATAAGATACATT
GATGAGTTTGGACAAACCACAACTAGAATGCAGTGAAAAAAATGCTTTATTTGTGAAATTTGTGATGCTA
TTGCTTTATTTGTAACCATTATAAGCTGCAATAAACAAGTTAACAACAACAATTGCATTCATTTTATGTT
TCAGGTTCAGGGGGAGGTGTGGGAGGTTTTTTAAAGCAAGTAAAACCTCTACAAATGTGGTATGGCTGAT
TATGATCAGTCGACCGATGCCCTTGAGAGCCTTCAACCCAGTCAGCTCCTTCCGGTGGGCGCGGGGCATG
ACTATCGTCGCCGCACTTATGACTGTCTTCTTTATCATGCAACTCGTAGGACAGGTGCCGGCAGCGCTCT
GGGTCATTTTCGGCGAGGACCGCTTTCGCTGGAGCGCGACGATGATCGGCCTGTCGCTTGCGGTATTCGG
AATCTTGCACGCCCTCGCTCAAGCCTTCGTCACTGGTCCCGCCACCAAACGTTTCGGCGAGAAGCAGGCC
ATTATCGCCGGCATGGCGGCCGACGCGCTGGGCTACGTCTTGCTGGCGTTCGCGACGCGAGGCTGGATGG
CCTTCCCCATTATGATTCTTCTCGCTTCCGGCGGCATCGGGATGCCCGCGTTGCAGGCCATGCTGTCCAG
GCAGGTAGATGACGACCATCAGGGACAGCTTCAAGGATCGCTCGCGGCTCTTACCAGCCAGCAAAAGGCC
AGGAACCGTAAAAAGGCCGCGTTGCTGGCGTTTTTCCATAGGCTCCGCCCCCCTGACGAGCATCACAAAA
ATCGACGCTCAAGTCAGAGGTGGCGAAACCCGACAGGACTATAAAGATACCAGGCGTTTCCCCCTGGAAG
CTCCCTCGTGCGCTCTCCTGTTCCGACCCTGCCGCTTACCGGATACCTGTCCGCCTTTCTCCCTTCGGGA
AGCGTGGCGCTTTCTCAATGCTCACGCTGTAGGTATCTCAGTTCGGTGTAGGTCGTTCGCTCCAAGCTGG
GCTGTGTGCACGAACCCCCCGTTCAGCCCGACCGCTGCGCCTTATCCGGTAACTATCGTCTTGAGTCCAA
CCCGGTAAGACACGACTTATCGCCACTGGCAGCAGCCACTGGTAACAGGATTAGCAGAGCGAGGTATGTA
GGCGGTGCTACAGAGTTCTTGAAGTGGTGGCCTAACTACGGCTACACTAGAAGGACAGTATTTGGTATCT
GCGCTCTGCTGAAGCCAGTTACCTTCGGAAAAAGAGTTGGTAGCTCTTGATCCGGCAAACAAACCACCGC
TGGTAGCGGTGGTTTTTTTGTTTGCAAGCAGCAGATTACGCGCAGAAAAAAAGGATCTCAAGAAGATCCT
TTGATCTTTTCTACGGGGTCTGACGCTCAGTGGAACGAAAACTCACGTTAAGGGATTTTGGTCATGAGAT
TATCAAAAAGGATCTTCACCTAGATCCTTTTAAATTAAAAATGAAGTTTTAAATCAATCTAAAGTATATA
TGAGTAAACTTGGTCTGACAGTTACCAATGCTTAATCAGTGAGGCACCTATCTCAGCGATCTGTCTATTT
CGTTCATCCATAGTTGCCTGACTCCCCGTCGTGTAGATAACTACGATACGGGAGGGCTTACCATCTGGCC
CCAGTGCTGCAATGATACCGCGAGACCCACGCTCACCGGCTCCAGATTTATCAGCAATAAACCAGCCAGC
CGGAAGGGCCGAGCGCAGAAGTGGTCCTGCAACTTTATCCGCCTCCATCCAGTCTATTAATTGTTGCCGG
GAAGCTAGAGTAAGTAGTTCGCCAGTTAATAGTTTGCGCAACGTTGTTGCCATTGCTGCAGGCATCGTGG
TGTCACGCTCGTCGTTTGGTATGGCTTCATTCAGCTCCGGTTCCCAACGATCAAGGCGAGTTACATGATC
CCCCATGTTGTGCAAAAAAGCGGTTAGCTCCTTCGGTCCTCCGATCGTTGTCAGAAGTAAGTTGGCCGCA
GTGTTATCACTCATGGTTATGGCAGCACTGCATAATTCTCTTACTGTCATGCCATCCGTAAGATGCTTTT
CTGTGACTGGTGAGTACTCAACCAAGTCATTCTGAGAATAGTGTATGCGGCGACCGAGTTGCTCTTGCCC
GGCGTCAACACGGGATAATACCGCGCCACATAGCAGAACTTTAAAAGTGCTCATCATTGGAAAACGTTCT
TCGGGGCGAAAACTCTCAAGGATCTTACCGCTGTTGAGATCCAGTTCGATGTAACCCACTCGTGCACCCA
ACTGATCTTCAGCATCTTTTACTTTCACCAGCGTTTCTGGGTGAGCAAAAACAGGAAGGCAAAATGCCGC
AAAAAAGGGAATAAGGGCGACACGGAAATGTTGAATACTCATACTCTTCCTTTTTCAATATTATTGAAGC
ATTTATCAGGGTTATTGTCTCATGAGCGGATACATATTTGAATGTATTTAGAAAAATAAACAAATAGGGG
TTCCGCGCACATTTCCCCGAAAAGTGCCACCTGACGTCTAAGAAACCATTATTATCATGACATTAACCTA
TAAAAATAGGCGTATCACGAGGCCCTTTCGT
